Addgene plasmid #100414: pCMV_mEm_4GS_LF82_124
Purpose: Mammalian expression of E. coli LF82_124 CDS fused to mEmerald
Depositing lab: Alan Huett. Depositing organization: University of Nottingham. Publication: A multi-phenotypic imaging screen to identify bacterial effectors by exogenous expression in a HeLa cell line. Collins A, Huett A. Sci Data. 2018 May 15;5:180081. doi: 10.1038/sdata.2018.81. PubMed 29762554.
Backbone
  Vector backbone: pCMV
  Backbone size w/o insert (bp): 4502
  Vector type: Mammalian Expression
Growth in bacteria
  Bacterial resistance: Ampicillin, 100 μg/mL
  Growth temperature: 37°C
  Growth strain: XL1 Blue
  Copy number: High Copy
Gene/Insert
  Gene/Insert name: LF82_124
  Insert size (bp): 144
  Promoter: CMV
  Tag / fusion protein: mEmerald (N terminal on backbone)
  Cloning method: Ligation Independent Cloning
  Sequencing primers: 5′ ACTTCTGCTCTAAAAGCTGCGG; 3′ CACTGCATTCTAGTTGTGGTTTGTC
Terms and licenses: Academic/Nonprofit Terms; Industry Terms: Not Available to Industry
How to cite: pCMV_mEm_4GS_LF82_124 was a gift from Alan Huett (Addgene plasmid # 100414 ; http://n2t.net/addgene:100414 ; RRID:Addgene_100414)
