[The description below was written by a language model from this plasmid's Addgene catalogue record and pLannotate feature annotations shown in this document.]
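Description:
pCMV_mEm_4GS_LF82_124 is a mammalian expression plasmid built on a pCMV backbone (4,502 bp without insert; 4,646 bp in the sequenced record) that produces a small coding sequence from E. coli strain LF82, designated LF82_124, as a fusion to the green fluorescent protein mEmerald. In bacteria it is maintained through a high-copy ColE1/pUC-type origin and selected with ampicillin via the β-lactamase gene and its native promoter. The remaining annotated bacterial elements (lac promoter and operator, CAP site, and fragments of lacI, lacZα, rop, bom and a pUC multiple cloning site) are cloning-vector remnants rather than functional parts of the design. No mammalian selection marker is annotated, which suits the plasmid to transient transfection.

The expression cassette consists of the human cytomegalovirus immediate-early enhancer and promoter, followed by a modified SV40 intron with splice donor and acceptor sites that typically improves transcript processing, then the mEmerald open reading frame. The 144 bp LF82_124 insert was introduced downstream by ligation-independent cloning, so that mEmerald sits at the N terminus of the bacterial protein. The "4GS" in the name suggests a glycine-serine linker between the two, although neither the linker nor the insert itself is annotated in the feature table; they would lie in the unannotated gap between the mEmerald coding sequence and the SV40 polyadenylation signal.

The construct comes from a collection used in a multi-phenotypic imaging screen in which candidate bacterial effectors were expressed exogenously in HeLa cells. The fluorescent tag identifies expressing cells and reveals the subcellular localisation of the fusion protein.
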