Features (pLannotate 1.2.2; 16 found; start..end, strand, type, name):
    132..152     -  misc_feature   MCS (fragment): pUC18/19 multiple cloning site
    151..454     +  enhancer       CMV enhancer: human cytomegalovirus immediate early enhancer
    455..658     +  promoter       CMV promoter: human cytomegalovirus (CMV) immediate early promoter
    796..892     +  intron         SV40 intron: modified SV40 intron with splice donor and acceptor sites
    953..1669    +  CDS            mEmerald: mEmerald is a basic (constitutively fluorescent) green fluorescent protein published in 1998, derived from Aequorea victoria. It is reported to be a very rapidly-maturing monomer with moderate acid sensitivity.
   1909..2043    -  polyA_signal   SV40 poly(A) signal: SV40 polyadenylation signal
   2178..2194    -  protein_bind   lac operator: The lac repressor binds to the lac operator to inhibit transcription in E. coli. This inhibition can be relieved by adding lactose or isopropyl-β-D-thiogalactopyranoside (IPTG). lac repressor encoded by lacI
   2202..2232    -  promoter       lac promoter: promoter for the E. coli lac operon
   2247..2268    -  protein_bind   CAP binding site: CAP binding activates transcription in the presence of cAMP. E. coli catabolite activator protein
   2281..2373    -  CDS            lacI (fragment): lac repressor; lacI; The lac repressor binds to the lac operator to inhibit transcription in E. coli. This inhibition can be relieved by adding lactose or isopropyl-β-D-thiogalactopyranoside (IPTG).
   2556..3144    -  rep_origin     ori: high-copy-number ColE1/pMB1/pBR322/pUC origin of replication
   3315..4175    -  CDS            AmpR: β-lactamase; bla; confers resistance to ampicillin, carbenicillin, and related antibiotics
   4176..4280    -  promoter       AmpR promoter: bla
   4375..4410    +  CDS            rop (fragment): Rop protein, which maintains plasmids at low copy number; rop
   4512..4611    +  misc_feature   bom (fragment): basis of mobility region from pBR322
   4617..126     -  CDS            lacZα (fragment) (across the origin): LacZα fragment of β-galactosidase; lacZ fragment
>Addgene plasmid #100414 | pCMV_mEm_4GS_LF82_124 | addgene full sequence | sequence record 209952 | Addgene NGS Result
AGGGCGATCGGTGCGGGCCTCTTCGCTATTACGCCAGCTGGCGAAAGGGGGATGTGCTGCAAGGCGATTA
AGTTGGGTAACGCCAGGGTTTTCCCAGTCACGACGTTGTAAAACGACGGCCAGTGAGTTCGAGCTTGCAT
GCCTGCAGGTCGTTACATAACTTACGGTAAATGGCCCGCCTGGCTGACCGCCCAACGACCCCCGCCCATT
GACGTCAATAATGACGTATGTTCCCATAGTAACGCCAATAGGGACTTTCCATTGACGTCAATGGGTGGAG
TATTTACGGTAAACTGCCCACTTGGCAGTACATCAAGTGTATCATATGCCAAGTACGCCCCCTATTGACG
TCAATGACGGTAAATGGCCCGCCTGGCATTATGCCCAGTACATGACCTTATGGGACTTTCCTACTTGGCA
GTACATCTACGTATTAGTCATCGCTATTACCATGGTGATGCGGTTTTGGCAGTACATCAATGGGCGTGGA
TAGCGGTTTGACTCACGGGGATTTCCAAGTCTCCACCCCATTGACGTCAATGGGAGTTTGTTTTGGCACC
AAAATCAACGGGACTTTCCAAAATGTCGTAACAACTCCGCCCCATTGACGCAAATGGGCGGTAGGCGTGT
ACGGTGGGAGGTCTATATAAGCAGAGCTCGTTTAGTGAACCGTCAGATCGCCTGGAGACGCCATCCACGC
TGTTTTGACCTCCATAGAAGACACCGGGACCGATCCAGCCTCCGGACTCTAGAGGATCCGGTACTAGAGG
AACTGAAAAACCAGAAAGTTAACTGGTAAGTTTAGTCTTTTTGTCTTTTATTTCAGGTCCCGGATCCGGT
GGTGGTGCAAATCAAAGAACTGCTCCTCAGTGGATGTTGCCTTTACTTCTAGGCCTGTACGGAAGTGTTA
CTTCTGCTCTAAAAGCTGCGGAATTGTACCCGCGGGCCCACCATGGTGAGCAAGGGCGAGGAGCTGTTCA
CCGGGGTGGTGCCCATCCTGGTCGAGCTGGACGGCGACGTAAACGGCCACAAGTTCAGCGTGTCCGGCGA
GGGCGAGGGCGATGCCACCTACGGCAAGCTGACCCTGAAGTTCATCTGCACCACCGGCAAGCTGCCCGTG
CCCTGGCCCACCCTCGTGACCACCTTGACCTACGGCGTGCAGTGCTTCGCCCGCTACCCCGACCACATGA
AGCAGCACGACTTCTTCAAGTCCGCCATGCCCGAAGGCTACGTCCAGGAGCGCACCATCTTCTTCAAGGA
CGACGGCAACTACAAGACCCGCGCCGAGGTGAAGTTCGAGGGCGACACCCTGGTGAACCGCATCGAGCTG
AAGGGCATCGACTTCAAGGAGGACGGCAACATCCTGGGGCACAAGCTGGAGTACAACTACAACAGCCACA
AGGTCTATATCACCGCCGACAAGCAGAAGAACGGCATCAAGGTGAACTTCAAGACCCGCCACAACATCGA
GGACGGCAGCGTGCAGCTCGCCGACCACTACCAGCAGAACACCCCCATCGGCGACGGCCCCGTGCTGCTG
CCCGACAACCACTACCTGAGCACCCAGTCCAAGCTGAGCAAAGACCCCAACGAGAAGCGCGATCACATGG
TCCTGCTGGAGTTCGTGACCGCCGCCGGGATCACTCTCGGCATGGACGAGCTGTACAAGCGAATTGGTGG
AGGGGGCGGTTCCGGTGGCGGAGGTTCCCGAATTCGTCGACGGAGATCTGATATGATAGCGATAATTTTA
CTCATCATCCTTCACATCTGGCTCTGTAGACAGGGTGGTGATCACTTCTGGAGTAAATCCAGATTAAACA
TCTCATTGCTGATGCTTGATATTGAGCATCTGGCGCGCAGTAAGGGGCTGCGTTGAATCGGTACCCTCGA
GAAGCTTGCGGCCGCGGGGATCCAGACATGATAAGATACATTGATGAGTTTGGACAAACCACAACTAGAA
TGCAGTGAAAAAAATGCTTTATTTGTGAAATTTGTGATGCTATTGCTTTATTTGTAACCATTATAAGCTG
CAATAAACAAGTTAACAACAACAATTGCATTCATTTTATGTTTCAGGTTCAGGGGGAGGTGTGGGAGGTT
TTTTCGGATCCTCTAGAGTCGATCTGCAGGCATGCTAGCTTGGCGTAATCATGGTCATAGCTGTTTCCTG
TGTGAAATTGTTATCCGCTCACAATTCCACACAACATACGAGCCGGAAGCATAAAGTGTAAAGCCTGGGG
TGCCTAATGAGTGAGCTAACTCACATTAATTGCGTTGCGCTCACTGCCCGCTTTCCAGTCGGGAAACCTG
TCGTGCCAGCTGCATTAATGAATCGGCCAACGCGCGGGGAGAGGCGGTTTGCGTATTGGGCGCTCTTCCG
CTTCCTCGCTCACTGACTCGCTGCGCTCGGTCGTTCGGCTGCGGCGAGCGGTATCAGCTCACTCAAAGGC
GGTAATACGGTTATCCACAGAATCAGGGGATAACGCAGGAAAGAACATGTGAGCAAAAGGCCAGCAAAAG
GCCAGGAACCGTAAAAAGGCCGCGTTGCTGGCGTTTTTCCATAGGCTCCGCCCCCCTGACGAGCATCACA
AAAATCGACGCTCAAGTCAGAGGTGGCGAAACCCGACAGGACTATAAAGATACCAGGCGTTTCCCCCTGG
AAGCTCCCTCGTGCGCTCTCCTGTTCCGACCCTGCCGCTTACCGGATACCTGTCCGCCTTTCTCCCTTCG
GGAAGCGTGGCGCTTTCTCATAGCTCACGCTGTAGGTATCTCAGTTCGGTGTAGGTCGTTCGCTCCAAGC
TGGGCTGTGTGCACGAACCCCCCGTTCAGCCCGACCGCTGCGCCTTATCCGGTAACTATCGTCTTGAGTC
CAACCCGGTAAGACACGACTTATCGCCACTGGCAGCAGCCACTGGTAACAGGATTAGCAGAGCGAGGTAT
GTAGGCGGTGCTACAGAGTTCTTGAAGTGGTGGCCTAACTACGGCTACACTAGAAGAACAGTATTTGGTA
TCTGCGCTCTGCTGAAGCCAGTTACCTTCGGAAAAAGAGTTGGTAGCTCTTGATCCGGCAAACAAACCAC
CGCTGGTAGCGGTGGTTTTTTTGTTTGCAAGCAGCAGATTACGCGCAGAAAAAAAGGATCTCAAGAAGAT
CCTTTGATCTTTTCTACGGGGTCTGACGCTCAGTGGAACGAAAACTCACGTTAAGGGATTTTGGTCATGA
GATTATCAAAAAGGATCTTCACCTAGATCCTTTTAAATTAAAAATGAAGTTTTAAATCAATCTAAAGTAT
ATATGAGTAAACTTGGTCTGACAGTTACCAATGCTTAATCAGTGAGGCACCTATCTCAGCGATCTGTCTA
TTTCGTTCATCCATAGTTGCCTGACTCCCCGTCGTGTAGATAACTACGATACGGGAGGGCTTACCATCTG
GCCCCAGTGCTGCAATGATACCGCGAGACCCACGCTCACCGGCTCCAGATTTATCAGCAATAAACCAGCC
AGCCGGAAGGGCCGAGCGCAGAAGTGGTCCTGCAACTTTATCCGCCTCCATCCAGTCTATTAATTGTTGC
CGGGAAGCTAGAGTAAGTAGTTCGCCAGTTAATAGTTTGCGCAACGTTGTTGCCATTGCTACAGGCATCG
TGGTGTCACGCTCGTCGTTTGGTATGGCTTCATTCAGCTCCGGTTCCCAACGATCAAGGCGAGTTACATG
ATCCCCCATGTTGTGCAAAAAAGCGGTTAGCTCCTTCGGTCCTCCGATCGTTGTCAGAAGTAAGTTGGCC
GCAGTGTTATCACTCATGGTTATGGCAGCACTGCATAATTCTCTTACTGTCATGCCATCCGTAAGATGCT
TTTCTGTGACTGGTGAGTACTCAACCAAGTCATTCTGAGAATAGTGTATGCGGCGACCGAGTTGCTCTTG
CCCGGCGTCAATACGGGATAATACCGCGCCACATAGCAGAACTTTAAAAGTGCTCATCATTGGAAAACGT
TCTTCGGGGCGAAAACTCTCAAGGATCTTACCGCTGTTGAGATCCAGTTCGATGTAACCCACTCGTGCAC
CCAACTGATCTTCAGCATCTTTTACTTTCACCAGCGTTTCTGGGTGAGCAAAAACAGGAAGGCAAAATGC
CGCAAAAAAGGGAATAAGGGCGACACGGAAATGTTGAATACTCATACTCTTCCTTTTTCAATATTATTGA
AGCATTTATCAGGGTTATTGTCTCATGAGCGGATACATATTTGAATGTATTTAGAAAAATAAACAAATAG
GGGTTCCGCGCACATTTCCCCGAAAAGTGCCACCTGACGTCTAAGAAACCATTATTATCATGACATTAAC
CTATAAAAATAGGCGTATCACGAGGCCCTTTCGTCTCGCGCGTTTCGGTGATGACGGTGAAAACCTCTGA
CACATGCAGCTCCCGGAGACGGTCACAGCTTGTCTGTAAGCGGATGCCGGGAGCAGACAAGCCCGTCAGG
GCGCGTCAGCGGGTGTTGGCGGGTGTCGGGGCTGGCTTAACTATGCGGCATCAGAGCAGATTGTACTGAG
AGTGCACCATATGCGGTGTGAAATACCGCACAGATGCGTAAGGAGAAAATACCGCATCAGGCGCCATTCG
CCATTCAGGCTGCGCAACTGTTGGGA
