>Addgene plasmid #100414 | pCMV_mEm_4GS_LF82_124 | depositor partial sequence | sequence record 183733 | Sequence across LF82 gene insert region
CTCGGCATGGACGAGCTGTACAAGCGAATTGGTGGAGGGGGCGGTTCCGGTGGCGGAGGTTCCCGAATTC
GTCGACGGAGATCTGATATGATAGCGATAATTTTACTCATCATCCTTCACATCTGGCTCTGTAGACAGGG
TGGTGATCACTTCTGGAGTAAATCCAGATTAAACATCTCATTGCTGATGCTTGATATTGAGCATCTGGCG
CGCAGTAAGGGGCTGCGTTGAATCGGTACCCTCGAGAAGCTTGCGGCCGCGGGGATCCAGACATGATAAG
ATACATTGATGAGTTTGGACAAACCACAACTAGAATGCAGTGAAAAAAATGCTTTATTTGTGAAATTTGT
GATGCTATTGCTTTATTTGTAACCATTATAAGCTGCAATAAACAAGTTAACAACAACAATTGCATTCATT
TTATGTTTCAGGTTCAGGGGGAGGTGTGGGAGGTTTTTTCGGATCCTCTAGAGTCGATCTGCAGGCATGC
TAGCTTGGCGTAATCATGGTCATAGCTGTTTCCTGTGTGAAATTGTTATCCGCTCACAATTCCACACAAC
ATACGAGCCGGAAGCATAAAGTGTAAAGCCTGGGGTGCCTAATGAGTGAGCTAACTCACATTAATTGCGT
TGCGCTCACTGCCCGCTTTCCAGTCGGGAAACCTGTCGTGCCAGCTGCATTAATGAATCGGCCAACGCGC
GGGGAGAGGCGGTTTGCGTATTGGGCGCTCNTCCGCTTCCTCGCTCACTGACTCGCTGCGCTCGGTCGTT
CGGCTGCGGCGAGCGGTATCAGCTCACTCNAAGGCGGTAATACGGTTATCCACAGAATCNNGGGATAACG
CNNNAAGAACATGTGANCAAAANGCCNGCAAAAGGCCAGGAACCGTAAAAAGGCCGCGTTGCTGGCGTTT
TTCCAT
